Addgene plasmid #153392: lvl0 turboRFP CDS
Purpose: Red fluorescent protein coding sequence
Depositing lab: Naomi Nakayama. Depositing organization: University of Edinburgh. Publication: Mobius Assembly for Plant Systems highlights promoter-terminator interaction in gene regulation. Andreou , Andreas I., Nirkko, Jessica , Ochoa-Villarreal, Marisol , Nakayama, Naomi. bioRxiv, March 31, 2021 10.1101/2021.03.31.437819.
Backbone
  Vector backbone: mUAV
  Backbone size w/o insert (bp): 2053
  Vector type: Plant Expression
Growth in bacteria
  Bacterial resistance: Chloramphenicol, 25 μg/mL
  Growth temperature: 37°C
  Growth strain: DH5alpha
  Copy number: High Copy
Gene/Insert
  Gene/Insert name: turboRFP CDS
  Species: Synthetic
  Insert size (bp): 701
  Cloning method: Restriction Enzyme; 5′ cloning site AarI (destroyed during cloning); 3′ cloning site AarI (destroyed during cloning)
  Sequencing primers: 5′ tgccacctgacgtctaagaa; 3′ attaccgcctttgagtgagc
Terms and licenses: Academic/Nonprofit Terms; Industry Terms: Not Available to Industry
How to cite: lvl0 turboRFP CDS was a gift from Naomi Nakayama (Addgene plasmid # 153392 ; http://n2t.net/addgene:153392 ; RRID:Addgene_153392)
