[The description below was written by a language model from this plasmid's Addgene catalogue record and pLannotate feature annotations shown in this document.]
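Description:
lvl0 turboRFP CDS is a Level 0 standard-part plasmid from the Mobius Assembly for Plant Systems toolkit, holding the coding sequence of the red/orange fluorescent protein TurboRFP in the small mUAV backbone. Although catalogued as a plant expression vector, the plasmid is a bacterial storage and donor vector. The annotated sequence of about 2.75 kb shows no plant promoter, plant terminator, T-DNA borders or plant selection marker, so the reporter cannot be expressed in plants from this construct alone. It is propagated in E. coli at high copy through a ColE1/pUC-type origin. Selection is with chloramphenicol, using a cat gene driven by its native promoter and followed by the lambda t0 terminator.

The payload is a synthetic insert of roughly 700 bp encoding TurboRFP, a constitutively fluorescent protein derived from the sea anemone Entacmaea quadricolor. It was cloned into mUAV through AarI sites, a type IIS enzyme, and both sites were destroyed in the process. The insert is bracketed by bacterial transcription terminators: a putative terminator upstream and the his operon terminator just downstream. These likely insulate the part from read-through transcription originating in the backbone. No tags or additional regulatory elements are annotated on the coding sequence.

As a CDS-class part, the plasmid is intended to be combined with promoter and terminator parts in hierarchical, Golden Gate-style assembly to build complete transcriptional units. These units can then be moved into higher-level vectors for plant work, where TurboRFP serves as a fluorescent reporter. The associated study used such assemblies to examine how promoter and terminator combinations influence gene expression.
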