Features (pLannotate 1.2.2; 7 found; start..end, strand, type, name):
     14..71      +  terminator     his operon terminator: This putative transcriptin terminator from the E. coli his operon has a 2-bp deletion introduced during synthesis. Its efficiency has not been determined.
    266..854     -  rep_origin     ori: high-copy-number ColE1/pMB1/pBR322/pUC origin of replication
   1037..1131    -  terminator     lambda t0 terminator: transcription terminator from phage lambda
   1155..1811    -  CDS            cat: CAT_ECOLX - Experimental evidence at protein level: Swiss-Prot protein existence level 1. This enzyme is an effector of chloramphenicol resistance in bacteria. From Escherichia coli. This protein is used as a marker in many commonly used cloning vectors, such as pACYC184.
   1812..1909    -  promoter       cat promoter: promoter of the E. coli cat gene encoding chloramphenicol acetyltransferase
   1995..2038    -  terminator     bacterial terminator: putative bacterial transcription terminator
   2055..2747    +  CDS            TurboRFP: TurboRFP is a basic (constitutively fluorescent) orange fluorescent protein published in 2007, derived from Entacmaea quadricolor. It has low acid sensitivity.
>Addgene plasmid #153392 | lvl0 turboRFP CDS | addgene full sequence | sequence record 314751 | Addgene NGS Result
TGAGACCCTGCAGTCCGGCAAAAAAGGGCAAGGTGTCACCACCCTGCCCTTTTTCTTTAAAACCGAAAAG
ATTACTTCGCGTTATGCAGGCTTCCTCGCTCACTGACTCGCTGCGCTCGGTCGTTCGGCTGCGGCGAGCG
GTATCAGCTCACTCAAAGGCGGTAATACGGTTATCCACAGAATCAGGGGATAACGCAGGAAAGAACATGT
GAGCAAAAGGCCAGCAAAAGGCCAGGAACCGTAAAAAGGCCGCGTTGCTGGCGTTTTTCCACAGGCTCCG
CCCCCCTGACGAGCATCACAAAAATCGACGCTCAAGTCAGAGGTGGCGAAACCCGACAGGACTATAAAGA
TACCAGGCGTTTCCCCCTGGAAGCTCCCTCGTGCGCTCTCCTGTTCCGACCCTGCCGCTTACCGGATACC
TGTCCGCCTTTCTCCCTTCGGGAAGCGTGGCGCTTTCTCATAGCTCACGCTGTAGGTATCTCAGTTCGGT
GTAGGTCGTTCGCTCCAAGCTGGGCTGTGTGCACGAACCCCCCGTTCAGCCCGACCGCTGCGCCTTATCC
GGTAACTATCGTCTTGAGTCCAACCCGGTAAGACACGACTTATCGCCACTGGCAGCAGCCACTGGTAACA
GGATTAGCAGAGCGAGGTATGTAGGCGGTGCTACAGAGTTCTTGAAGTGGTGGCCTAACTACGGCTACAC
TAGAAGAACAGTATTTGGTATCTGCGCTCTGCTGAAGCCAGTTACCTTCGGAAAAAGAGTTGGTAGCTCT
TGATCCGGCAAACAAACCACCGCTGGTAGCGGTGGTTTTTTTGTTTGCAAGCAGCAGATTACGCGCAGAA
AAAAAGGATCTCAAGAAGATCCTTTGATCTTTTCTACGGGGTCTGACGCTCAGTGGAACGAAAACTCACG
TTAAGGGATTTTGGTCATGAGATTATCAAAAAGGATCTTCACCTAGATCCTTTTAAATTAAAAATGAAGT
TTTAAATCAATCTAAAGTATATATGAGTAAACTTGGTCTGACAGCTCGAGGCTTGGATTCTCACCAATAA
AAAACGCCCGGCGGCAACCGAGCGTTCTGAACAAATCCAGATGGAGTTCTGAGGTCATTACTGGATCTAT
CAACAGGAGTCCAAGCGAGCTCGATATCAAATTACGCCCCGCCCTGCCACTCATCGCAGTACTGTTGTAA
TTCATTAAGCATTCTGCCGACATGGAAGCCATCACAAACGGCATGATGAACCTGAATCGCCAGCGGCATC
AGCACCTTGTCGCCTTGCGTATAATATTTGCCCATGGTGAAAACGGGGGCGAAGAAGTTGTCCATATTGG
CCACGTTTAAATCAAAACTGGTGAAACTCACCCAGGGATTGGCTGAGACGAAAAACATATTCTCAATAAA
CCCTTTAGGGAAATAGGCCAGGTTTTCACCGTAACACGCCACATCTTGCGAATATATGTGTAGAAACTGC
CGGAAATCGTCGTGGTATTCACTCCAGAGCGATGAAAACGTTTCAGTTTGCTCATGGAAAACGGTGTAAC
AAGGGTGAACACTATCCCATATCACCAGCTCACCGTCTTTCATTGCCATACGAAATTCCGGATGAGCATT
CATCAGGCGGGCAAGAATGTGAATAAAGGCCGGATAAAACTTGTGCTTATTTTTCTTTACGGTCTTTAAA
AAGGCCGTAATATCCAGCTGAACGGTCTGGTTATAGGTACATTGAGCAACTGACTGAAATGCCTCAAAAT
GTTCTTTACGATGCCATTGGGATATATCAACGGTGGTATATCCAGTGATTTTTTTCTCCATTTTAGCTTC
CTTAGCTCCTGAAAATCTCGATAACTCAAAAAATACGCCCGGTAGTGATCTTATTTCATTATGGTGAAAG
TTGGAACCTCTTACGTGCCCGATCAACTCGAGTGCCACCTGACGTCTAAGAAACCATTATTATCATGACA
TTAACCTATAAAAATAGGCGTATCACGAGGCAGAATTTCAGATAAAAAAAATCCTTAGCTTTCGCTAAGG
ATGATTTCTGGAATTCGGTCTCTAATGAGCGAGCTTATCAAAGAAAACATGCACATGAAGCTCTACATGG
AAGGTACTGTGAACAACCACCACTTCAAGTGCACATCTGAGGGTGAGGGAAAGCCTTACGAGGGAACTCA
GACCATGAAGATCAAGGTTGTCGAGGGTGGACCTCTCCCTTTCGCTTTCGATATCCTTGCTACCTCCTTC
ATGTACGGAAGCAAGGCCTTCATCAACCACACTCAGGGTATCCCTGACTTCTTCAAGCAGTCTTTCCCAG
AGGGATTCACCTGGGAGAGAATCACTACTTACGAGGATGGTGGTGTTCTCACCGCTACTCAGGATACCTC
TTTCCAGAACGGATGCATCATCTACAACGTCAAGATCAACGGTGTGAACTTCCCTAGCAACGGACCTGTG
ATGCAGAAAAAGACTAGAGGATGGGAGGCCAACACCGAGATGCTTTACCCTGCTGATGGTGGACTTAGAG
GACACTCTCAGATGGCTCTTAAGCTCGTTGGTGGTGGATACCTCCACTGCTCTTTCAAGACCACCTACCG
TTCTAAGAAGCCTGCCAAGAACCTCAAGATGCCTGGATTCCACTTCGTGGATCACAGACTCGAGAGGATC
AAAGAGGCCGACAAAGAGACTTACGTTGAGCAGCATGAGATGGCCGTTGCTAAGTACTGCGATCTCCCAT
CTAAGCTCGGACACAGATAGGCTT
